Addgene plasmid #76468: NTRK2 gRNA (BRDN0001148065)
Purpose: 3rd generation lentiviral gRNA plasmid targeting human NTRK2
Depositing lab: John Doench & David Root. Depositing organization: Broad Institute. Publication: Optimized sgRNA design to maximize activity and minimize off-target effects of CRISPR-Cas9. Doench JG, Fusi N, Sullender M, Hegde M, Vaimberg EW, Donovan KF, Smith I, Tothova Z, Wilen C, Orchard R, Virgin HW, Listgarten J, Root DE. Nat Biotechnol. 2016 Jan 18. doi: 10.1038/nbt.3437. PubMed 26780180.
Backbone
  Vector backbone: lentiGuide-Puro
  Backbone manufacturer: Zhang Lab (Addgene plasmid # 52963)
  Vector type: Mammalian Expression, Lentiviral, CRISPR
  Selectable markers: Puromycin
Growth in bacteria
  Bacterial resistance: Ampicillin, 100 μg/mL
  Growth temperature: 37°C
  Growth strain: DH5alpha
  Copy number: High Copy
Gene/Insert
  Gene/Insert name: NTRK2 (alt names: NTRK2; NM_001007097.2)
  gRNA/shRNA sequence: TGAATGGAATGCACCAGTGG
  Species: H. sapiens (human)
  Entrez Gene: NTRK2 (a.k.a. DEE58, EIEE58, GP145-TrkB, OBHD, TRKB, trk-B)
  Promoter: hU6
  Cloning method: Unknown
  Sequencing primers: 5′ U6-F; 3′ pS2-R
Terms and licenses: Academic/Nonprofit Terms; Industry Terms: Not Available to Industry
Depositor comments: The gRNA was designed to target the following Genbank reference sequence(s): NM_001007097.2,NM_001018064.2,NM_001018065.2,NM_001018066.2,NM_001291937.1,NM_006180.4. Note that this plasmid does NOT contain Cas9. It should be used in conjunction with lentiCas9-Blast (Addgene #52962) or otherwise with cell lines already expressing Cas9. Browse the full kinome gRNA library at http://www.addgene.org/pooled-library/broadgpp-human-kinome/ or visit http://www.broadinstitute.org/rnai/public/ for detailed protocols and information.
How to cite: NTRK2 gRNA (BRDN0001148065) was a gift from John Doench & David Root (Addgene plasmid # 76468 ; http://n2t.net/addgene:76468 ; RRID:Addgene_76468)
