[The description below was written by a language model from this plasmid's Addgene catalogue record and pLannotate feature annotations shown in this document.]
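Description:
NTRK2 gRNA (BRDN0001148065) is a third-generation lentiviral guide RNA plasmid built on the lentiGuide-Puro backbone and designed to target human NTRK2, the gene encoding the TrkB receptor tyrosine kinase. It is maintained in E. coli as a high-copy plasmid through a ColE1/pUC-type origin with ampicillin resistance (AmpR, β-lactamase). The backbone also carries an f1 origin, an SV40 origin and poly(A) signal, and remnants of a lac/T7/T3 cloning region that have no role in the payload.

The transfer cassette is framed by a chimeric RSV promoter–truncated HIV-1 5' LTR, which makes genomic RNA production Tat-independent, and a self-inactivating ΔU3 3' LTR. Between them lie the HIV-1 Ψ packaging signal with a partial gag sequence, the Rev response element for Rev-dependent nuclear export, and a cPPT/CTS that aids nuclear import of the reverse-transcribed genome. A human U6 RNA polymerase III promoter drives the NTRK2-specific spacer fused to the Streptococcus pyogenes Cas9 gRNA scaffold. Downstream, an EF-1α promoter with its intron A expresses puromycin N-acetyltransferase for selection of transduced mammalian cells, and a WPRE enhances transcript expression.

The guide was designed against several NTRK2 reference transcripts. The plasmid does not encode Cas9, so it must be used alongside a separate Cas9 vector or in cells that already express Cas9. It belongs to a human kinome gRNA collection associated with work on optimized sgRNA design, and is suited to CRISPR disruption of NTRK2 in human cells after packaging into lentivirus.
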