Features (pLannotate 1.2.2; 29 found; start..end, strand, type, name):
     14..80      +  CDS            small t antigen (fragment): SV40 (simian virus 40) small t antigen
    106..317     +  promoter       EF-1α core promoter: core promoter for human elongation factor EF-1α
    318..1256    +  intron         EF-1α intron A: intron upstream of the start codon of human EF-1α
   1278..1877    +  CDS            PuroR (fragment): puromycin N-acetyltransferase; pac from Streptomyces; confers resistance to puromycin
   1893..2481    +  misc_feature   WPRE: woodchuck hepatitis virus posttranscriptional regulatory element
   2532..2551    +  misc_feature   cPPT/CTS (fragment): central polypurine tract and central termination sequence of HIV-1
   2553..2786    +  LTR            3' LTR (ΔU3): self-inactivating 3' long terminal repeat (LTR) from HIV-1
   2864..2985    +  polyA_signal   SV40 poly(A) signal: SV40 polyadenylation signal
   3025..3160    +  rep_origin     SV40 ori: SV40 origin of replication
   3181..3199    -  promoter       T7 promoter: promoter for bacteriophage T7 RNA polymerase
   3207..3362    +  CDS            lacZα (fragment): LacZα fragment of β-galactosidase; lacZ fragment
   3367..3795    +  rep_origin     f1 ori (sequence partly withheld): f1 bacteriophage origin of replication; arrow indicates direction of (+) strand synthesis
   3848..3952    +  promoter       AmpR promoter: bla
   3953..4813    +  CDS            AmpR: β-lactamase; bla; confers resistance to ampicillin, carbenicillin, and related antibiotics
   4984..5572    +  rep_origin     ori: high-copy-number ColE1/pMB1/pBR322/pUC origin of replication
   5755..5847    +  CDS            lacI (fragment): lac repressor; lacI; The lac repressor binds to the lac operator to inhibit transcription in E. coli. This inhibition can be relieved by adding lactose or isopropyl-β-D-thiogalactopyranoside (IPTG).
   5860..5881    +  protein_bind   CAP binding site: CAP binding activates transcription in the presence of cAMP. E. coli catabolite activator protein
   5896..5926    +  promoter       lac promoter: promoter for the E. coli lac operon
   5934..5950    +  protein_bind   lac operator: The lac repressor binds to the lac operator to inhibit transcription in E. coli. This inhibition can be relieved by adding lactose or isopropyl-β-D-thiogalactopyranoside (IPTG). lac repressor encoded by lacI
   5995..6013    +  promoter       T3 promoter: promoter for bacteriophage T3 RNA polymerase
   6041..6267    +  promoter       RSV promoter: Rous sarcoma virus enhancer/promoter
   6268..6448    +  LTR            5' LTR (truncated): truncated 5' long terminal repeat (LTR) from HIV-1
   6495..6620    +  misc_feature   HIV-1 Ψ: packaging signal of human immunodeficiency virus type 1
   6604..6967    +  CDS            HIV-1 gag (fragment): gag protein from human immunodeficiency virus 1; gag
   7113..7346    +  misc_feature   RRE: The Rev response element (RRE) of HIV-1 allows for Rev-dependent mRNA export from the nucleus to the cytoplasm.
   7723..7749    +  CDS            Rev (fragment): human immunodeficiency virus 1 (HIV-1) Rev protein; rev; enhances nuclear export of unspliced and incompletely spliced viral mRNAs
   7753..7993    +  promoter       U6 promoter: RNA polymerase III promoter for human U6 snRNA
   8023..8098    +  misc_RNA       gRNA scaffold: guide RNA scaffold for the Streptococcus pyogenes CRISPR/Cas9 system
   8154..8271    +  misc_feature   cPPT/CTS: central polypurine tract and central termination sequence of HIV-1
>Addgene plasmid #76468 | NTRK2 gRNA (BRDN0001148065) | addgene full sequence | sequence record 185896 | Addgene Assembled Sequence
CCCGGGTGCAAAGATGGATAAAGTTTTAAACAGAGAGGAATCTTTGCAGCTAATGGACCTTCTAGGTCTT
GAAAGGAGTGGGAATTGGCTCCGGTGCCCGTCAGTGGGCAGAGCGCACATCGCCCACAGTCCCCGAGAAG
TTGGGGGGAGGGGTCGGCAATTGATCCGGTGCCTAGAGAAGGTGGCGCGGGGTAAACTGGGAAAGTGATG
TCGTGTACTGGCTCCGCCTTTTTCCCGAGGGTGGGGGAGAACCGTATATAAGTGCAGTAGTCGCCGTGAA
CGTTCTTTTTCGCAACGGGTTTGCCGCCAGAACACAGGTAAGTGCCGTGTGTGGTTCCCGCGGGCCTGGC
CTCTTTACGGGTTATGGCCCTTGCGTGCCTTGAATTACTTCCACCTGGCTGCAGTACGTGATTCTTGATC
CCGAGCTTCGGGTTGGAAGTGGGTGGGAGAGTTCGAGGCCTTGCGCTTAAGGAGCCCCTTCGCCTCGTGC
TTGAGTTGAGGCCTGGCCTGGGCGCTGGGGCCGCCGCGTGCGAATCTGGTGGCACCTTCGCGCCTGTCTC
GCTGCTTTCGATAAGTCTCTAGCCATTTAAAATTTTTGATGACCTGCTGCGACGCTTTTTTTCTGGCAAG
ATAGTCTTGTAAATGCGGGCCAAGATCTGCACACTGGTATTTCGGTTTTTGGGGCCGCGGGCGGCGACGG
GGCCCGTGCGTCCCAGCGCACATGTTCGGCGAGGCGGGGCCTGCGAGCGCGGCCACCGAGAATCGGACGG
GGGTAGTCTCAAGCTGGCCGGCCTGCTCTGGTGCCTGGCCTCGCGCCGCCGTGTATCGCCCCGCCCTGGG
CGGCAAGGCTGGCCCGGTCGGCACCAGTTGCGTGAGCGGAAAGATGGCCGCTTCCCGGCCCTGCTGCAGG
GAGCTCAAAATGGAGGACGCGGCGCTCGGGAGAGCGGGCGGGTGAGTCACCCACACAAAGGAAAAGGGCC
TTTCCGTCCTCAGCCGTCGCTTCATGTGACTCCACGGAGTACCGGGCGCCGTCCAGGCACCTCGATTAGT
TCTCGAGCTTTTGGAGTACGTCGTCTTTAGGTTGGGGGGAGGGGTTTTATGCGATGGAGTTTCCCCACAC
TGAGTGGGTGGAGACTGAAGTTAGGCCAGCTTGGCACTTGATGTAATTCTCCTTGGAATTTGCCCTTTTT
GAGTTTGGATCTTGGTTCATTCTCAAGCCTCAGACAGTGGTTCAAAGTTTTTTTCTTCCATTTCAGGTGT
CGTGACGTACGGCCACCATGACCGAGTACAAGCCCACGGTGCGCCTCGCCACCCGCGACGACGTCCCCAG
GGCCGTACGCACCCTCGCCGCCGCGTTCGCCGACTACCCCGCCACGCGCCACACCGTCGATCCGGACCGC
CACATCGAGCGGGTCACCGAGCTGCAAGAACTCTTCCTCACGCGCGTCGGGCTCGACATCGGCAAGGTGT
GGGTCGCGGACGACGGCGCCGCCGTGGCGGTCTGGACCACGCCGGAGAGCGTCGAAGCGGGGGCGGTGTT
CGCCGAGATCGGCCCGCGCATGGCCGAGTTGAGCGGTTCCCGGCTGGCCGCGCAGCAACAGATGGAAGGC
CTCCTGGCGCCGCACCGGCCCAAGGAGCCCGCGTGGTTCCTGGCCACCGTCGGAGTCTCGCCCGACCACC
AGGGCAAGGGTCTGGGCAGCGCCGTCGTGCTCCCCGGAGTGGAGGCGGCCGAGCGCGCCGGGGTGCCCGC
CTTCCTGGAGACCTCCGCGCCCCGCAACCTCCCCTTCTACGAGCGGCTCGGCTTCACCGTCACCGCCGAC
GTCGAGGTGCCCGAAGGACCGCGCACCTGGTGCATGACCCGCAAGCCCGGTGCCTGAACGCGTTAAGTCG
ACAATCAACCTCTGGATTACAAAATTTGTGAAAGATTGACTGGTATTCTTAACTATGTTGCTCCTTTTAC
GCTATGTGGATACGCTGCTTTAATGCCTTTGTATCATGCTATTGCTTCCCGTATGGCTTTCATTTTCTCC
TCCTTGTATAAATCCTGGTTGCTGTCTCTTTATGAGGAGTTGTGGCCCGTTGTCAGGCAACGTGGCGTGG
TGTGCACTGTGTTTGCTGACGCAACCCCCACTGGTTGGGGCATTGCCACCACCTGTCAGCTCCTTTCCGG
GACTTTCGCTTTCCCCCTCCCTATTGCCACGGCGGAACTCATCGCCGCCTGCCTTGCCCGCTGCTGGACA
GGGGCTCGGCTGTTGGGCACTGACAATTCCGTGGTGTTGTCGGGGAAATCATCGTCCTTTCCTTGGCTGC
TCGCCTGTGTTGCCACCTGGATTCTGCGCGGGACGTCCTTCTGCTACGTCCCTTCGGCCCTCAATCCAGC
GGACCTTCCTTCCCGCGGCCTGCTGCCGGCTCTGCGGCCTCTTCCGCGTCTTCGCCTTCGCCCTCAGACG
AGTCGGATCTCCCTTTGGGCCGCCTCCCCGCGTCGACTTTAAGACCAATGACTTACAAGGCAGCTGTAGA
TCTTAGCCACTTTTTAAAAGAAAAGGGGGGACTGGAAGGGCTAATTCACTCCCAACGAAGACAAGATCTG
CTTTTTGCTTGTACTGGGTCTCTCTGGTTAGACCAGATCTGAGCCTGGGAGCTCTCTGGCTAACTAGGGA
ACCCACTGCTTAAGCCTCAATAAAGCTTGCCTTGAGTGCTTCAAGTAGTGTGTGCCCGTCTGTTGTGTGA
CTCTGGTAACTAGAGATCCCTCAGACCCTTTTAGTCAGTGTGGAAAATCTCTAGCAGTACGTATAGTAGT
TCATGTCATCTTATTATTCAGTATTTATAACTTGCAAAGAAATGAATATCAGAGAGTGAGAGGAACTTGT
TTATTGCAGCTTATAATGGTTACAAATAAAGCAATAGCATCACAAATTTCACAAATAAAGCATTTTTTTC
ACTGCATTCTAGTTGTGGTTTGTCCAAACTCATCAATGTATCTTATCATGTCTGGCTCTAGCTATCCCGC
CCCTAACTCCGCCCATCCCGCCCCTAACTCCGCCCAGTTCCGCCCATTCTCCGCCCCATGGCTGACTAAT
TTTTTTTATTTATGCAGAGGCCGAGGCCGCCTCGGCCTCTGAGCTATTCCAGAAGTAGTGAGGAGGCTTT
TTTGGAGGCCTAGGGACGTACCCAATTCGCCCTATAGTGAGTCGTATTACGCGCGCTCACTGGCCGTCGT
TTTACAACGTCGTGACTGGGAAAACCCTGGCGTTACCCAACTTAATCGCCTTGCAGCACATCCCCCTTTC
GCCAGCTGGCGTAATAGCGAAGAGGCCCGCACCGATCGCCCTTCCCAACAGTTGCGCAGCCTGAATGGCG
AATGGG
[124 nt withheld, positions 3367-3490]
C
[91 nt withheld, positions 3492-3582]
A
[49 nt withheld, positions 3584-3632]
CCTTTGACGTTGGAGTCCACGTTCTTT
[37 nt withheld, positions 3660-3696]
ACCCTATCTCGGTCTATTCTTTTGATTTATAAGGGATTTTGCCGATTTCGGCCTATTGGTTAAAAAATGA
GCTGATTTAACAAAAATTTAACGCGAATTTTAACAAAATATTAACGCTTACAATTTAGGTGGCACTTTTC
GGGGAAATGTGCGCGGAACCCCTATTTGTTTATTTTTCTAAATACATTCAAATATGTATCCGCTCATGAG
ACAATAACCCTGATAAATGCTTCAATAATATTGAAAAAGGAAGAGTATGAGTATTCAACATTTCCGTGTC
GCCCTTATTCCCTTTTTTGCGGCATTTTGCCTTCCTGTTTTTGCTCACCCAGAAACGCTGGTGAAAGTAA
AAGATGCTGAAGATCAGTTGGGTGCACGAGTGGGTTACATCGAACTGGATCTCAACAGCGGTAAGATCCT
TGAGAGTTTTCGCCCCGAAGAACGTTTTCCAATGATGAGCACTTTTAAAGTTCTGCTATGTGGCGCGGTA
TTATCCCGTATTGACGCCGGGCAAGAGCAACTCGGTCGCCGCATACACTATTCTCAGAATGACTTGGTTG
AGTACTCACCAGTCACAGAAAAGCATCTTACGGATGGCATGACAGTAAGAGAATTATGCAGTGCTGCCAT
AACCATGAGTGATAACACTGCGGCCAACTTACTTCTGACAACGATCGGAGGACCGAAGGAGCTAACCGCT
TTTTTGCACAACATGGGGGATCATGTAACTCGCCTTGATCGTTGGGAACCGGAGCTGAATGAAGCCATAC
CAAACGACGAGCGTGACACCACGATGCCTGTAGCAATGGCAACAACGTTGCGCAAACTATTAACTGGCGA
ACTACTTACTCTAGCTTCCCGGCAACAATTAATAGACTGGATGGAGGCGGATAAAGTTGCAGGACCACTT
CTGCGCTCGGCCCTTCCGGCTGGCTGGTTTATTGCTGATAAATCTGGAGCCGGTGAGCGTGGGTCTCGCG
GTATCATTGCAGCACTGGGGCCAGATGGTAAGCCCTCCCGTATCGTAGTTATCTACACGACGGGGAGTCA
GGCAACTATGGATGAACGAAATAGACAGATCGCTGAGATAGGTGCCTCACTGATTAAGCATTGGTAACTG
TCAGACCAAGTTTACTCATATATACTTTAGATTGATTTAAAACTTCATTTTTAATTTAAAAGGATCTAGG
TGAAGATCCTTTTTGATAATCTCATGACCAAAATCCCTTAACGTGAGTTTTCGTTCCACTGAGCGTCAGA
CCCCGTAGAAAAGATCAAAGGATCTTCTTGAGATCCTTTTTTTCTGCGCGTAATCTGCTGCTTGCAAACA
AAAAAACCACCGCTACCAGCGGTGGTTTGTTTGCCGGATCAAGAGCTACCAACTCTTTTTCCGAAGGTAA
CTGGCTTCAGCAGAGCGCAGATACCAAATACTGTTCTTCTAGTGTAGCCGTAGTTAGGCCACCACTTCAA
GAACTCTGTAGCACCGCCTACATACCTCGCTCTGCTAATCCTGTTACCAGTGGCTGCTGCCAGTGGCGAT
AAGTCGTGTCTTACCGGGTTGGACTCAAGACGATAGTTACCGGATAAGGCGCAGCGGTCGGGCTGAACGG
GGGGTTCGTGCACACAGCCCAGCTTGGAGCGAACGACCTACACCGAACTGAGATACCTACAGCGTGAGCT
ATGAGAAAGCGCCACGCTTCCCGAAGGGAGAAAGGCGGACAGGTATCCGGTAAGCGGCAGGGTCGGAACA
GGAGAGCGCACGAGGGAGCTTCCAGGGGGAAACGCCTGGTATCTTTATAGTCCTGTCGGGTTTCGCCACC
TCTGACTTGAGCGTCGATTTTTGTGATGCTCGTCAGGGGGGCGGAGCCTATGGAAAAACGCCAGCAACGC
GGCCTTTTTACGGTTCCTGGCCTTTTGCTGGCCTTTTGCTCACATGTTCTTTCCTGCGTTATCCCCTGAT
TCTGTGGATAACCGTATTACCGCCTTTGAGTGAGCTGATACCGCTCGCCGCAGCCGAACGACCGAGCGCA
GCGAGTCAGTGAGCGAGGAAGCGGAAGAGCGCCCAATACGCAAACCGCCTCTCCCCGCGCGTTGGCCGAT
TCATTAATGCAGCTGGCACGACAGGTTTCCCGACTGGAAAGCGGGCAGTGAGCGCAACGCAATTAATGTG
AGTTAGCTCACTCATTAGGCACCCCAGGCTTTACACTTTATGCTTCCGGCTCGTATGTTGTGTGGAATTG
TGAGCGGATAACAATTTCACACAGGAAACAGCTATGACCATGATTACGCCAAGCGCGCAATTAACCCTCA
CTAAAGGGAACAAAAGCTGGAGCTGCAAGCTTAATGTAGTCTTATGCAATACTCTTGTAGTCTTGCAACA
TGGTAACGATGAGTTAGCAACATGCCTTACAAGGAGAGAAAAAGCACCGTGCATGCCGATTGGTGGAAGT
AAGGTGGTACGATCGTGCCTTATTAGGAAGGCAACAGACGGGTCTGACATGGATTGGACGAACCACTGAA
TTGCCGCATTGCAGAGATATTGTATTTAAGTGCCTAGCTCGATACATAAACGGGTCTCTCTGGTTAGACC
AGATCTGAGCCTGGGAGCTCTCTGGCTAACTAGGGAACCCACTGCTTAAGCCTCAATAAAGCTTGCCTTG
AGTGCTTCAAGTAGTGTGTGCCCGTCTGTTGTGTGACTCTGGTAACTAGAGATCCCTCAGACCCTTTTAG
TCAGTGTGGAAAATCTCTAGCAGTGGCGCCCGAACAGGGACTTGAAAGCGAAAGGGAAACCAGAGGAGCT
CTCTCGACGCAGGACTCGGCTTGCTGAAGCGCGCACGGCAAGAGGCGAGGGGCGGCGACTGGTGAGTACG
CCAAAAATTTTGACTAGCGGAGGCTAGAAGGAGAGAGATGGGTGCGAGAGCGTCAGTATTAAGCGGGGGA
GAATTAGATCGCGATGGGAAAAAATTCGGTTAAGGCCAGGGGGAAAGAAAAAATATAAATTAAAACATAT
AGTATGGGCAAGCAGGGAGCTAGAACGATTCGCAGTTAATCCTGGCCTGTTAGAAACATCAGAAGGCTGT
AGACAAATACTGGGACAGCTACAACCATCCCTTCAGACAGGATCAGAAGAACTTAGATCATTATATAATA
CAGTAGCAACCCTCTATTGTGTGCATCAAAGGATAGAGATAAAAGACACCAAGGAAGCTTTAGACAAGAT
AGAGGAAGAGCAAAACAAAAGTAAGACCACCGCACAGCAAGCGGCCGCTGATCTTCAGACCTGGAGGAGG
AGATATGAGGGACAATTGGAGAAGTGAATTATATAAATATAAAGTAGTAAAAATTGAACCATTAGGAGTA
GCACCCACCAAGGCAAAGAGAAGAGTGGTGCAGAGAGAAAAAAGAGCAGTGGGAATAGGAGCTTTGTTCC
TTGGGTTCTTGGGAGCAGCAGGAAGCACTATGGGCGCAGCGTCAATGACGCTGACGGTACAGGCCAGACA
ATTATTGTCTGGTATAGTGCAGCAGCAGAACAATTTGCTGAGGGCTATTGAGGCGCAACAGCATCTGTTG
CAACTCACAGTCTGGGGCATCAAGCAGCTCCAGGCAAGAATCCTGGCTGTGGAAAGATACCTAAAGGATC
AACAGCTCCTGGGGATTTGGGGTTGCTCTGGAAAACTCATTTGCACCACTGCTGTGCCTTGGAATGCTAG
TTGGAGTAATAAATCTCTGGAACAGATTTGGAATCACACGACCTGGATGGAGTGGGACAGAGAAATTAAC
AATTACACAAGCTTAATACACTCCTTAATTGAAGAATCGCAAAACCAGCAAGAAAAGAATGAACAAGAAT
TATTGGAATTAGATAAATGGGCAAGTTTGTGGAATTGGTTTAACATAACAAATTGGCTGTGGTATATAAA
ATTATTCATAATGATAGTAGGAGGCTTGGTAGGTTTAAGAATAGTTTTTGCTGTACTTTCTATAGTGAAT
AGAGTTAGGCAGGGATATTCACCATTATCGTTTCAGACCCACCTCCCAACCCCGAGGGGACCCAGAGAGG
GCCTATTTCCCATGATTCCTTCATATTTGCATATACGATACAAGGCTGTTAGAGAGATAATTAGAATTAA
TTTGACTGTAAACACAAAGATATTAGTACAAAATACGTGACGTAGAAAGTAATAATTTCTTGGGTAGTTT
GCAGTTTTAAAATTATGTTTTAAAATGGACTATCATATGCTTACCGTAACTTGAAAGTATTTCGATTTCT
TGGCTTTATATATCTTGTGGAAAGGACGAAACACCGTGAATGGAATGCACCAGTGGGTTTTAGAGCTAGA
AATAGCAAGTTAAAATAAGGCTAGTCCGTTATCAACTTGAAAAAGTGGCACCGAGTCGGTGCTTTTTTAA
GCTTGGCGTAACTAGATCTTGAGACAAATGGCAGTATTCATCCACAATTTTAAAAGAAAAGGGGGGATTG
GGGGGTACAGTGCAGGGGAAAGAATAGTAGACATAATAGCAACAGACATACAAACTAAAGAATTACAAAA
ACAAATTACAAAAATTCAAAATTTTCGGGTTTATTACAGGGACAGCAGAGATCCACTTTGGCGCCGGCTC
GAGGGGG
