>Addgene plasmid #76468 | NTRK2 gRNA (BRDN0001148065) | depositor partial sequence | sequence record 143928 | Target Sequence
TGAATGGAATGCACCAGTGG
