>Addgene plasmid #76468 | NTRK2 gRNA (BRDN0001148065) | addgene partial sequence | sequence record 185895 | hU6-F
TAGAAAGTAATAATTTCTTGGGTAGTTTGCAGTTTTAAAATTATGTTTTAAAATGGACTATCATATGCTT
ACCGTAACTTGAAAGTATTTCGATTTCTTGGCTTTATATATCTTGTGGAAAGGACGAAACACCGTGAATG
GAATGCACCAGTGGGTTTTAGAGCTAGAAATAGCAAGTTAAAATAAGGCTAGTCCGTTATCAACTTGAAA
AAGTGGCACCGAGTCGGTGCTTTTTTAAGCTTGGCGTAACTAGATCTTGAGACAAATGGCAGTATTCATC
CACAATTTTAAAAGAAAAGGGGGGATTGGGGGGTACAGTGCAGGGGAAAGAATAGTAGACATAATAGCAA
CAGACATACAAACTAAAGAATTACAAAAACAAATTACAAAAATTCAAAATTTTCGGGTTTATTACAGGGA
CAGCAGAGATCCACTTTGGCGCCGGCTCGAGGGGGCCCGGGTGCAAAGATGGATAAAGTTTTAAACAGAG
AGGAATCTTTGCAGCTAATGGACCTTCTAGGTCTTGAAAGGAGTGGGAATTGGCTCCGGTGCCCGTCAGT
GGGCAGAGCG
